Addgene plasmid #126153: pBbE14k-RFP
Purpose: Constitutive expression vector for Escherichia coli. BglBrick compatible.
Depositing lab: Nigel Scrutton. Depositing organization: University of Manchester. Publication: SelProm: A Queryable and Predictive Expression Vector Selection Tool for Escherichia coli. Jervis AJ, Carbonell P, Taylor S, Sung R, Dunstan MS, Robinson CJ, Breitling R, Takano E, Scrutton NS. ACS Synth Biol. 2019 Mar 18. doi: 10.1021/acssynbio.8b00399. PubMed 30870592.
Backbone
  Vector backbone: pBb
  Backbone size w/o insert (bp): 2181
  Vector type: Bacterial Expression, Synthetic Biology
Growth in bacteria
  Bacterial resistance: Kanamycin, 50 μg/mL
  Growth temperature: 37°C
  Growth strain: DH5alpha
  Copy number: High Copy
Gene/Insert
  Gene/Insert name: RFP
  Species: Synthetic
  Insert size (bp): 678
  Promoter: J23119
  Cloning method: Unknown
  Sequencing primers: 5′ CTGCGCCATCAGATCCTTGG
Terms and licenses: Academic/Nonprofit Terms; Industry Terms: Not Available to Industry
Depositor comments: Growth can be poor due to high strength promoter driving RFP. Cloning method was In-Fusion.
How to cite: pBbE14k-RFP was a gift from Nigel Scrutton (Addgene plasmid # 126153 ; http://n2t.net/addgene:126153 ; RRID:Addgene_126153)
