[The description below was written by a language model from this plasmid's Addgene catalogue record and pLannotate feature annotations shown in this document.]
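Description:
pBbE14k-RFP is a small bacterial expression plasmid (about 2.8 kb in the sequenced record) from the pBb BglBrick-compatible vector family, intended for constitutive gene expression in Escherichia coli and for synthetic biology applications. It replicates from a high-copy ColE1/pMB1-type origin and is selected with kanamycin through the neo (nptII) aminoglycoside phosphotransferase gene, which lies on the opposite strand from the expression cassette and is followed by the phage lambda t0 terminator. The short annotated tnpA fragment just upstream of the resistance gene is most likely residual Tn5-derived sequence carried along with the kanamycin marker rather than a functional transposase.

The payload is a simple reporter cassette. The strong constitutive synthetic promoter J23119, from the Registry of Standard Biological Parts, drives mRFP1, a monomeric red fluorescent derivative of DsRed listed as a 678 bp synthetic insert. Transcription is stopped by tandem rrnB T1 and T7Te terminators, which insulate the downstream origin from read-through. No repressor or inducer-responsive element is annotated, consistent with the constitutive design. In BglBrick-format vectors the RFP serves both as a readout of promoter and copy-number strength and as a placeholder that can be exchanged for a gene of interest, although the restriction sites themselves are not annotated in the feature table. The depositor notes that the construct was assembled by In-Fusion cloning, and that the very strong promoter driving RFP on a high-copy backbone can impose a burden that results in poor host growth. The plasmid belongs to a vector set associated with a tool for selecting and predicting the performance of E. coli expression vectors.
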