Features (pLannotate 1.2.2; 8 found; start..end, strand, type, name):
      1..35      +  promoter       J23119 promoter: bacterial promoter (Registry of Standard Biological Parts BBa J23119)
     81..758     +  CDS            mRFP1: monomeric derivative of DsRed (Campbell et al., 2002)
    791..862     +  terminator     rrnB T1 terminator: transcription terminator T1 from the E. coli rrnB gene
    878..905     +  terminator     T7Te terminator: phage T7 early transcription terminator
   1063..1651    -  rep_origin     ori: high-copy-number ColE1/pMB1/pBR322/pUC origin of replication
   1739..1833    -  terminator     lambda t0 terminator: transcription terminator from phage lambda
   1867..2658    -  CDS            neo: KKA2_KLEPN - Also known as kan, nptII. Experimental evidence at protein level: Swiss-Prot protein existence level 1. Resistance to kanamycin, neomycin, paromomycin, ribostamycin, butirosin and gentamicin B. From Klebsiella pneumoniae.
   2690..2794    -  CDS            tnpA (fragment): TN5P_ECOLX - Also known as tnp. Experimental evidence at protein level: Swiss-Prot protein existence level 1. Mediates transposition of transposon Tn5 by a 'cut and paste' mechanism. First, the monomeric transposase binds the 19 bp inverted DNA repeats flanking the transposon. Then, dimerization of the DNA- bound transposase creates a synaptic DNA complex. After nicking of the first DNA strand, excision of the transposon proceeds through a series of intermediates. The transposase then mediates the insertion of the transposon at a new site by strand transfer. The activity of the wild- type tran
>Addgene plasmid #126153 | pBbE14k-RFP | addgene full sequence | sequence record 330527 | Addgene NGS Result
TTGACAGCTAGCTCAGTCCTAGGTATAATGCTAGCAGGTTTAATCGAATTCAAAAGATCTTTTAAGAAGG
AGATATACATATGGCGAGTAGCGAAGACGTTATCAAAGAGTTCATGCGTTTCAAAGTTCGTATGGAAGGT
TCCGTTAACGGTCACGAGTTCGAAATCGAAGGTGAAGGTGAAGGTCGTCCGTACGAAGGTACCCAGACCG
CTAAACTGAAAGTTACCAAAGGTGGTCCGCTGCCGTTCGCTTGGGACATCCTGTCCCCGCAGTTCCAGTA
CGGTTCCAAAGCTTACGTTAAACACCCGGCTGACATCCCGGACTACCTGAAACTGTCCTTCCCGGAAGGT
TTCAAATGGGAACGTGTTATGAACTTCGAAGACGGTGGTGTTGTTACCGTTACCCAGGACTCCTCCCTGC
AAGACGGTGAGTTCATCTACAAAGTTAAACTGCGTGGTACCAACTTCCCGTCCGACGGTCCGGTTATGCA
GAAAAAAACCATGGGTTGGGAAGCTTCCACCGAACGTATGTACCCGGAAGACGGTGCTCTGAAAGGTGAA
ATCAAAATGCGTCTGAAACTGAAAGACGGTGGTCACTACGACGCTGAAGTTAAAACCACCTACATGGCTA
AAAAACCGGTTCAGCTGCCGGGTGCTTACAAAACCGACATCAAACTGGACATCACCTCCCACAACGAAGA
CTACACCATCGTTGAACAGTACGAACGTGCTGAAGGTCGTCACTCCACCGGTGCTTAAGGATCCAAACTC
GAGTAAGGATCTCCAGGCATCAAATAAAACGAAAGGCTCAGTCGAAAGACTGGGCCTTTCGTTTTATCTG
TTGTTTGTCGGTGAACGCTCTCTACTAGAGTCACACTGGCTCACCTTCGGGTGGGCCTTTCTGCGTTTAT
ACCTAGGGCGTTCGGCTGCGGCGAGCGGTATCAGCTCACTCAAAGGCGGTAATACGGTTATCCACAGAAT
CAGGGGATAACGCAGGAAAGAACATGTGAGCAAAAGGCCAGCAAAAGGCCAGGAACCGTAAAAAGGCCGC
GTTGCTGGCGTTTTTCCATAGGCTCCGCCCCCCTGACGAGCATCACAAAAATCGACGCTCAAGTCAGAGG
TGGCGAAACCCGACAGGACTATAAAGATACCAGGCGTTTCCCCCTGGAAGCTCCCTCGTGCGCTCTCCTG
TTCCGACCCTGCCGCTTACCGGATACCTGTCCGCCTTTCTCCCTTCGGGAAGCGTGGCGCTTTCTCATAG
CTCACGCTGTAGGTATCTCAGTTCGGTGTAGGTCGTTCGCTCCAAGCTGGGCTGTGTGCACGAACCCCCC
GTTCAGCCCGACCGCTGCGCCTTATCCGGTAACTATCGTCTTGAGTCCAACCCGGTAAGACACGACTTAT
CGCCACTGGCAGCAGCCACTGGTAACAGGATTAGCAGAGCGAGGTATGTAGGCGGTGCTACAGAGTTCTT
GAAGTGGTGGCCTAACTACGGCTACACTAGAAGGACAGTATTTGGTATCTGCGCTCTGCTGAAGCCAGTT
ACCTTCGGAAAAAGAGTTGGTAGCTCTTGATCCGGCAAACAAACCACCGCTGGTAGCGGTGGTTTTTTTG
TTTGCAAGCAGCAGATTACGCGCAGAAAAAAAGGATCTCAAGAAGATCCTTTGATCTTTTCTACGGGGTC
TGACGCTCAGTGGAACGAAAACTCACGTTAAGGGATTTTGGTCATGACTAGTGCTTGGATTCTCACCAAT
AAAAAACGCCCGGCGGCAACCGAGCGTTCTGAACAAATCCAGATGGAGTTCTGAGGTCATTACTGGATCT
ATCAACAGGAGTCCAAGCGAGCTCTCGAACCCCAGAGTCCCGCTCAGAAGAACTCGTCAAGAAGGCGATA
GAAGGCGATGCGCTGCGAATCGGGAGCGGCGATACCGTAAAGCACGAGGAAGCGGTCAGCCCATTCGCCG
CCAAGCTCTTCAGCAATATCACGGGTAGCCAACGCTATGTCCTGATAGCGGTCCGCCACACCCAGCCGGC
CACAGTCGATGAATCCAGAAAAGCGGCCATTTTCCACCATGATATTCGGCAAGCAGGCATCGCCATGGGT
CACGACGAGATCCTCGCCGTCGGGCATGCGCGCCTTGAGCCTGGCGAACAGTTCGGCTGGCGCGAGCCCC
TGATGCTCTTCGTCCAGATCATCCTGATCGACAAGACCGGCTTCCATCCGAGTACGTGCTCGCTCGATGC
GATGTTTCGCTTGGTGGTCGAATGGGCAGGTAGCCGGATCAAGCGTATGCAGCCGCCGCATTGCATCAGC
CATGATGGATACTTTCTCGGCAGGAGCAAGGTGAGATGACAGGAGATCCTGCCCCGGCACTTCGCCCAAT
AGCAGCCAGTCCCTTCCCGCTTCAGTGACAACGTCGAGCACAGCTGCGCAAGGAACGCCCGTCGTGGCCA
GCCACGATAGCCGCGCTGCCTCGTCCTGCAGTTCATTCAGGGCACCGGACAGGTCGGTCTTGACAAAAAG
AACCGGGCGCCCCTGCGCTGACAGCCGGAACACGGCGGCATCAGAGCAGCCGATTGTCTGTTGTGCCCAG
TCATAGCCGAATAGCCTCTCCACCCAAGCGGCCGGAGAACCTGCGTGCAATCCATCTTGTTCAATCATGC
GAAACGATCCTCATCCTGTCTCTTGATCAGATCATGATCCCCTGCGCCATCAGATCCTTGGCGGCAAGAA
AGCCATCCAGTTTACTTTGCAGGGCTTCCCAACCTTACCAGAGGGCGCCCCAGCTGGCAATTCCGACGTC
